>Addgene plasmid #235594 | EF1a-MVPH | addgene full sequence | sequence record 467827 | Addgene NGS Result
CTGCAAAGATGGATAAAGTTTTAAACAGAGAGGAATCTTTGCAGCTAATGGACCTTCTAGGTCTTGAAAG
GAGTGGGAATTGGCTCCGGTGCCCGTCAGTGGGCAGAGCGCACATCGCCCACAGTCCCCGAGAAGTTGGG
GGGAGGGGTCGGCAATTGAACCGGTGCCTAGAGAAGGTGGCGCGGGGTAAACTGGGAAAGTGATGTCGTG
TACTGGCTCCGCCTTTTTCCCGAGGGTGGGGGAGAACCGTATATAAGTGCAGTAGTCGCCGTGAACGTTC
TTTTTCGCAACGGGTTTGCCGCCAGAACACAGGTAAGTGCCGTGTGTGGTTCCCGCGGGCCTGGCCTCTT
TACGGGTTATGGCCCTTGCGTGCCTTGAATTACTTCCACCTGGCTGCAGTACGTGATTCTTGATCCCGAG
CTTCGGGTTGGAAGTGGGTGGGAGAGTTCGAGGCCTTGCGCTTAAGGAGCCCCTTCGCCTCGTGCTTGAG
TTGAGGCCTGGCCTGGGCGCTGGGGCCGCCGCGTGCGAATCTGGTGGCACCTTCGCGCCTGTCTCGCTGC
TTTCGATAAGTCTCTAGCCATTTAAAATTTTTGATGACCTGCTGCGACGCTTTTTTTCTGGCAAGATAGT
CTTGTAAATGCGGGCCAAGATCTGCACACTGGTATTTCGGTTTTTGGGGCCGCGGGCGGCGACGGGGCCC
GTGCGTCCCAGCGCACATGTTCGGCGAGGCGGGGCCTGCGAGCGCGGCCACCGAGAATCGGACGGGGGTA
GTCTCAAGCTGGCCGGCCTGCTCTGGTGCCTGGCCTCGCGCCGCCGTGTATCGCCCCGCCCTGGGCGGCA
AGGCTGGCCCGGTCGGCACCAGTTGCGTGAGCGGAAAGATGGCCGCTTCCCGGCCCTGCTGCAGGGAGCT
CAAAATGGAGGACGCGGCGCTCGGGAGAGCGGGCGGGTGAGTCACCCACACAAAGGAAAAGGGCCTTTCC
GTCCTCAGCCGTCGCTTCATGTGACTCCACGGAGTACCGGGCGCCGTCCAGGCACCTCGATTAGTTCTCG
AGCTTTTGGAGTACGTCGTCTTTAGGTTGGGGGGAGGGGTTTTATGCGATGGAGTTTCCCCACACTGAGT
GGGTGGAGACTGAAGTTAGGCCAGCTTGGCACTTGATGTAATTCTCCTTGGAATTTGCCCTTTTTGAGTT
TGGATCTTGGTTCATTCTCAAGCCTCAGACAGTGGTTCAAAGTTTTTTTCTTCCATTTCAGGTGTCGTGA
CGTACGGCCACCATGGCTTCAAACTTTACTCAGTTCGTGCTCGTGGACAATGGTGGGACAGGGGATGTGA
CAGTGGCTCCTTCTAATTTCGCTAATGGGGTGGCAGAGTGGATCAGCTCCAACTCACGGAGCCAGGCCTA
CAAGGTGACATGCAGCGTCAGGCAGTCTAGTGCCCAGAAGAGAAAGTATACCATCAAGGTGGAGGTCCCC
AAAGTGGCTACCCAGACAGTGGGCGGAGTCGAACTGCCTGTCGCCGCTTGGAGGTCCTACCTGAACATGG
AGCTCACTATCCCAATTTTCGCTACCAATTCTGACTGTGAACTCATCGTGAAGGCAATGCAGGGGCTCCT
CAAAGACGGTAATCCTATCCCTTCCGCCATCGCCGCTAACTCAGGTATCTACAGCGCTGGAGGAGGTGGA
AGCGGAGGAGGAGGAAGCGGAGGAGGAGGTAGCGGACCTAAGAAAAAGAGGAAGGTGGCGGCCGCTGGAT
CCGGACGGGCTGACGCATTGGACGATTTTGATCTGGATATGCTGGGAAGTGACGCCCTCGATGATTTTGA
CCTTGACATGCTTGGTTCGGATGCCCTTGATGACTTTGACCTCGACATGCTCGGCAGTGACGCCCTTGAT
GATTTCGACCTGGACATGCTGATTAACTGTACAGGCAGTGGAGGATCCCCTTCAGGGCAGATCAGCAACC
AGGCCCTGGCTCTGGCCCCTAGCTCCGCTCCAGTGCTGGCCCAGACTATGGTGCCCTCTAGTGCTATGGT
GCCTCTGGCCCAGCCACCTGCTCCAGCCCCTGTGCTGACCCCAGGACCACCCCAGTCACTGAGCGCTCCA
GTGCCCAAGTCTACACAGGCCGGCGAGGGGACTCTGAGTGAAGCTCTGCTGCACCTGCAGTTCGACGCTG
ATGAGGACCTGGGAGCTCTGCTGGGGAACAGCACCGATCCCGGAGTGTTCACAGATCTGGCCTCCGTGGA
CAACTCTGAGTTTCAGCAGCTGCTGAATCAGGGCGTGTCCATGTCTCATAGTACAGCCGAACCAATGCTG
ATGGAGTACCCCGAAGCCATTACCCGGCTGGTGACCGGCAGCCAGCGGCCCCCCGACCCCGCTCCAACTC
CCCTGGGAACCAGCGGCCTGCCTAATGGGCTGTCCGGAGATGAAGACTTCTCAAGCATCGCTGATATGGA
CTTTAGTGCCCTGCTGTCACAGATTTCCTCTAGTGGGCAGGGAGGAGGTGGAAGCGGCTTCAGCGTGGAC
ACCAGTGCCCTGCTGGACCTGTTCAGCCCCTCGGTGACCGTGCCCGACATGAGCCTGCCTGACCTTGACA
GCAGCCTGGCCAGTATCCAAGAGCTCCTGTCTCCCCAGGAGCCCCCCAGGCCTCCCGAGGCAGAGAACAG
CAGCCCGGATTCAGGGAAGCAGCTGGTGCACTACACAGCGCAGCCGCTGTTCCTGCTGGACCCCGGCTCC
GTGGACACCGGGAGCAACGACCTGCCGGTGCTGTTTGAGCTGGGAGAGGGCTCCTACTTCTCCGAAGGGG
ACGGCTTCGCCGAGGACCCCACCATCTCCCTGCTGACAGGCTCGGAGCCTCCCAAAGCCAAGGACCCCAC
TGTCTCCTGAGTTTAAACCCGCTGATCAGCCTCGACTGTGCCTTCTAGTTGCCAGCCATCTGTTGTTTGC
CCCTCCCCCGTGCCTTCCTTGACCCTGGAAGGTGCCACTCCCACTGTCCTTTCCTAATAAAATGAGAAAA
TTGCATCGCATTGTCTGAGTAGGTGTCATTCTATTCTGGGGGGTGGGGTGGGGCAGGACAGCAAGGGGGA
GGATTGGGAAGACAATAGCAGGCATGCTGGGGATGCGGTGGGCTCTATGGCTTCTGAGGCGGAAAGAACC
AGCTGGGGCTCGATACCGTCGACCTCTAGCTAGAGCTTGGCGTAATCATGGTCATAGCTGTTTCCTGTGT
GAAATTGTTATCCGCTCACAATTCCACACAACATACGAGCCGGAAGCATAAAGTGTAAAGCCTAGGGTGC
CTAATGAGTGAGCTAACTCACATTAATTGCGTTGCGCTCACTGCCCGCTTTCCAGTCGGGAAACCTGTCG
TGCCAGCTGCATTAATGAATCGGCCAACGCGCGGGGAGAGGCGGTTTGCGTATTGGGCGCTCTTCCGCTT
CCTCGCTCACTGACTCGCTGCGCTCGGTCGTTCGGCTGCGGCGAGCGGTATCAGCTCACTCAAAGGCGGT
AATACGGTTATCCACAGAATCAGGGGATAACGCAGGAAAGAACATGTGAGCAAAAGGCCAGCAAAAGGCC
AGGAACCGTAAAAAGGCCGCGTTGCTGGCGTTTTTCCATAGGCTCCGCCCCCCTGACGAGCATCACAAAA
ATCGACGCTCAAGTCAGAGGTGGCGAAACCCGACAGGACTATAAAGATACCAGGCGTTTCCCCCTGGAAG
CTCCCTCGTGCGCTCTCCTGTTCCGACCCTGCCGCTTACCGGATACCTGTCCGCCTTTCTCCCTTCGGGA
AGCGTGGCGCTTTCTCATAGCTCACGCTGTAGGTATCTCAGTTCGGTGTAGGTCGTTCGCTCCAAGCTGG
GCTGTGTGCACGAACCCCCCGTTCAGCCCGACCGCTGCGCCTTATCCGGTAACTATCGTCTTGAGTCCAA
CCCGGTAAGACACGACTTATCGCCACTGGCAGCAGCCACTGGTAACAGGATTAGCAGAGCGAGGTATGTA
GGCGGTGCTACAGAGTTCTTGAAGTGGTGGCCTAACTACGGCTACACTAGAAGAACAGTATTTGGTATCT
GCGCTCTGCTGAAGCCAGTTACCTTCGGAAAAAGAGTTGGTAGCTCTTGATCCGGCAAACAAACCACCGC
TGGTAGCGGTGGTTTTTTTGTTTGCAAGCAGCAGATTACGCGCAGAAAAAAAGGATCTCAAGAAGATCCT
TTGATCTTTTCTACGGGGTCTGACACTCAGTGGAACGAAAACTCACGTTAAGGGATTTTGGTCATGAGAT
TATCAAAAAGGATCTTCACCTAGATCCTTTTAAATTAAAAATGAAGTTTTAAATCAATCTAAAGTATATA
TGAGTAAACTTGGTCTGACAGTTACCAATGCTTAATCAGTGAGGCACCTATCTCAGCGATCTGTCTATTT
CGTTCATCCATAGTTGCCTGACTCCCCGTCGTGTAGATAACTACGATACGGGAGGGCTTACCATCTGGCC
CCAGTGCTGCAATGATACCGCGAGACCCACGCTCACCGGCTCCAGATTTATCAGCAATAAACCAGCCAGC
CGGAAGGGCCGAGCGCAGAAGTGGTCCTGCAACTTTATCCGCCTCCATCCAGTCTATTAATTGTTGCCGG
GAAGCTAGAGTAAGTAGTTCGCCAGTTAATAGTTTGCGCAACGTTGTTGCCATTGCTACAGGCATCGTGG
TGTCACGCTCGTCGTTTGGTATGGCTTCATTCAGCTCCGGTTCCCAACGATCAAGGCGAGTTACATGATC
CCCCATGTTGTGCAAAAAAGCGGTTAGCTCCTTCGGTCCTCCGATCGTTGTCAGAAGTAAGTTGGCCGCA
GTGTTATCACTCATGGTTATGGCAGCACTGCATAATTCTCTTACTGTCATGCCATCCGTAAGATGCTTTT
CTGTGACTGGTGAGTACTCAACCAAGTCATTCTGAGAATAGTGTATGCGGCGACCGAGTTGCTCTTGCCC
GGCGTCAATACGGGATAATACCGCGCCACATAGCAGAACTTTAAAAGTGCTCATCATTGGAAAACGTTCT
TCGGGGCGAAAACTCTCAAGGATCTTACCGCTGTTGAGATCCAGTTCGATGTAACCCACTCGTGCACCCA
ACTGATCTTCAGCATCTTTTACTTTCACCAGCGTTTCTGGGTGAGCAAAAACAGGAAGGCAAAATGCCGC
AAAAAAGGGAATAAGGGCGACACGGAAATGTTGAATACTCATACTCTTCCTTTTTCAATATTATTGAAGC
ATTTATCAGGGTTATTGTCTCATGAGCGGATACATATTTGAATGTATTTAGAAAAATAAACAAATAGGGG
TTCCGCGCACATTTCCCCGAAAAGTGCCACCTGACGTCGACGGATCGGGAGATCGATCTCCCGATCCCCT
AGGGTCGACTCTCAGTACAATCTGCTCTGATGCCGCATAGTTAAGCCAGTATCTGCTCCCTGCTTGTGTG
TTGGAGGTCGCTGAGTAGTGCGCGAGCAAAATTTAAGCTACAACAAGGCAAGGCTTGACCGACAATTGCA
TGAAGAATCTGCTTAGGGTTAGGCGTTTTGCGCTGCTTCGCGATGTACGGGCCAGATATACGCGTTGCTA
G
Features (pLannotate 1.2.2; 17 found; start..end, strand, type, name):
      9..75      +  CDS            small t antigen (fragment): SV40 (simian virus 40) small t antigen
     82..1260    +  promoter       EF-1α promoter: strong constitutive promoter for human elongation factor EF-1α
   1273..1662    +  CDS            CAPSD_BPMS2: Experimental evidence at protein level: Swiss-Prot protein existence level 1. Acts as a translational repressor of viral replicase synthesis late in infection. This latter function is the result of capsid protein interaction with an RNA hairpin which contains the replicase ribosome-binding site. From Escherichia phage MS2 (Bacteriophage MS2).
   1882..1898    +  CDS            VP96 (fragment): 6 tandem repeats of the minimal activation domain of herpes simplex virus VP16 (Cheng et al., 2013)
   1939..2481    +  CDS            Rela (fragment): TF65_MOUSE - Also known as Nfkb3. Experimental evidence at protein level: Swiss-Prot protein existence level 1. NF-kappa-B is a pleiotropic transcription factor present in almost all cell types and is the endpoint of a series of signal transduction events that are initiated by a vast array of stimuli related to many biological processes such as inflammation, immunity, differentiation, cell growth, tumorigenesis and apoptosis. NF-kappa-B is a homo- or heterodimeric complex formed by the Rel-like domain- containing proteins RELA/p65, RELB, NFKB1/p105, NFKB1/p50, REL and NFKB2/p52. The heterodime
   2506..2877    +  CDS            HSF1: C-terminal activation domain from the human heat shock transcription factor HSF1
   2906..3130    +  polyA_signal   bGH poly(A) signal: bovine growth hormone polyadenylation signal
   3134..3155    +  promoter       SV40 promoter (fragment): SV40 enhancer and early promoter
   3160..3176    +  misc_feature   MCS (fragment): pBluescript multiple cloning site
   3225..3241    -  protein_bind   lac operator: The lac repressor binds to the lac operator to inhibit transcription in E. coli. This inhibition can be relieved by adding lactose or isopropyl-β-D-thiogalactopyranoside (IPTG). lac repressor encoded by lacI
   3249..3279    -  promoter       lac promoter: promoter for the E. coli lac operon
   3294..3315    -  protein_bind   CAP binding site: CAP binding activates transcription in the presence of cAMP. E. coli catabolite activator protein
   3328..3420    -  CDS            lacI (fragment): lac repressor; lacI; The lac repressor binds to the lac operator to inhibit transcription in E. coli. This inhibition can be relieved by adding lactose or isopropyl-β-D-thiogalactopyranoside (IPTG).
   3603..4191    -  rep_origin     ori: high-copy-number ColE1/pMB1/pBR322/pUC origin of replication
   4362..5222    -  CDS            AmpR: β-lactamase; bla; confers resistance to ampicillin, carbenicillin, and related antibiotics
   5223..5327    -  promoter       AmpR promoter: bla
   5398..5442    -  misc_feature   bom (fragment): basis of mobility region from pBR322
