[The description below was written by a language model from this plasmid's Addgene catalogue record and pLannotate feature annotations shown in this document.]
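Description:
EF1a-MVPH is a 5.6 kb mammalian expression plasmid built on a pEF1a backbone that produces the MS2-VP64-P65-HSF1 (MVPH) fusion, an RNA-tethered transcriptional activator used in CRISPR activation. It is maintained in E. coli as a high-copy plasmid through a ColE1/pUC-type origin and is selected with ampicillin via the β-lactamase gene and its native promoter. The remaining bacterial annotations (lac promoter/operator, CAP site, and fragments of lacI, bom and a pBluescript MCS) are backbone remnants with no evident role in expression. No mammalian selection marker or reporter is annotated, which suggests the plasmid is intended for transient transfection or co-delivery with other components.

The expression cassette consists of the strong constitutive human EF-1α promoter, a single open reading frame, and the bovine growth hormone polyadenylation signal. The reading frame begins with the bacteriophage MS2 coat protein, recorded as carrying the N55K mutation. It continues with a VP16-derived activation module (VP64; the annotation tool detects only a short VP16-repeat fragment), a portion of the NF-κB p65/RelA protein corresponding to its activation region, and the C-terminal activation domain of human HSF1. MS2 coat protein binds a specific RNA hairpin, so when guide RNAs bearing MS2 aptamers are used with a nuclease-inactive Cas9, the fusion is recruited to the targeted promoter, where its three activation domains act together to switch on transcription. The guide RNA and Cas9 component are not encoded here and must be supplied separately. The associated publication applies CRISPR activation to the rapid assessment of gene editing products in human pluripotent stem cells. In that cell type the EF-1α promoter is commonly chosen for its robust expression.
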