Addgene plasmid #235594: EF1a-MVPH
Purpose: Expresses the MS2-VP64-P65-HSF1 under the control of human EF1a promoter
Depositing lab: Ting Zhou. Depositing organization: Memorial Sloan-Kettering Cancer Center. Publication: Leveraging CRISPR activation for rapid assessment of gene editing products in human pluripotent stem cells. Wu Y, Zhong A, Evangelisti A, Sidharta M, Danwei H, Studer L, Zhou T. Stem Cell Reports. 2025 Apr 25:102499. doi: 10.1016/j.stemcr.2025.102499. PubMed 40345204.
Backbone
  Vector backbone: pEF1a
  Vector type: Mammalian Expression
Growth in bacteria
  Bacterial resistance: Ampicillin, 100 μg/mL
  Growth temperature: 37°C
  Growth strain: DH5alpha
  Copy number: High Copy
Gene/Insert
  Gene/Insert name: MS2-VP64-P65-HSF1
  Mutation: N55K in MS2
  Promoter: EF1a
  Cloning method: Gibson Cloning
  Sequencing primers: 5′ TCAAGCCTCAGACAGTGGTTC; 3′ TAGAAGGCACAGTCGAGG
Terms and licenses: Academic/Nonprofit Terms; Industry Terms: Not Available to Industry
Depositor comments: Please visit https://doi.org/10.1101/2024.09.29.615716 for bioRxiv preprint.
How to cite: EF1a-MVPH was a gift from Ting Zhou (Addgene plasmid # 235594 ; http://n2t.net/addgene:235594 ; RRID:Addgene_235594)
